Addgene plasmid #67109: pCellFree_G03 SP2
Purpose: Standard for cell-free expression benchmarking.
Depositing lab: Kirill Alexandrov. Depositing organization: University of Queensland. Publication: Performance benchmarking of four cell-free protein expression systems. Gagoski D, Polinkovsky ME, Mureev S, Kunert A, Johnston W, Gambin Y, Alexandrov K. Biotechnol Bioeng. 2015 Aug 24. doi: 10.1002/bit.25814. PubMed 26301602.
Backbone
  Vector backbone: pCellFree_G03
  Vector type: Cell-free expression
Growth in bacteria
  Bacterial resistance: Ampicillin, 100 μg/mL
  Growth temperature: 37°C
  Growth strain: DH5alpha
  Copy number: High Copy
Gene/Insert
  Gene/Insert name: SP2 (alt name: Transcription factor Sp2)
  Species: H. sapiens (human)
  Entrez Gene: SP2
  Promoter: T7
  Tag / fusion protein: His (N terminal on backbone); EGFP (N terminal on backbone)
  Cloning method: Gateway Cloning
  Sequencing primers: 5′ EGFP-C; 3′ T7 terminal
Terms and licenses: Academic/Nonprofit Terms; Industry Terms: Not Available to Industry
How to cite: pCellFree_G03 SP2 was a gift from Kirill Alexandrov (Addgene plasmid # 67109 ; http://n2t.net/addgene:67109 ; RRID:Addgene_67109)
