[The description below was written by a language model from this plasmid's Addgene catalogue record.]
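Description:
pCellFree_G03 SP2 is a cell-free expression plasmid built on the pCellFree_G03 backbone, carrying the human SP2 gene (transcription factor Sp2). It is propagated in standard E. coli cloning strains as a high-copy plasmid under ampicillin selection. The record does not name the origin of replication, and no feature table is provided, so other backbone elements such as translation leader sequences cannot be confirmed from the available information.

The SP2 open reading frame was introduced by Gateway recombinational cloning and is transcribed from a T7 promoter, so expression depends on T7 RNA polymerase being supplied in the in vitro transcription-translation reaction. The listing of a T7 terminator sequencing primer suggests a T7 terminator lies downstream of the insert. The backbone contributes two N-terminal fusion partners, a His tag and EGFP, so the product is a His-EGFP-SP2 fusion. The His tag allows affinity capture or detection. The EGFP moiety gives a fluorescent readout of yield and lets the translated protein be followed directly in the reaction mixture. Gateway cloning typically leaves recombination-site sequence between the tags and the insert, although the record does not describe this linker.

The stated purpose is to serve as a standard for cell-free expression benchmarking. The plasmid comes from a study comparing the performance of four cell-free protein expression systems, in which defined, fluorescently tagged test proteins such as this one allow comparison across systems.
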