>Addgene plasmid #67109 | pCellFree_G03 SP2 | addgene partial sequence | sequence record 118900 | EGFP-N 5'-CGTCGCCGTCCAGCTCGACCAG-3'
GTGCCGTGGTGATGGTGGTGATGGTGGTGACCAGAGGTGCCCATGGTTTCACTTACGTGTTTAATGTCTT
TACAGACTTTATACATTACTGTCATGGTTAAATAAAATAAAATAAAATAAAATAAAATAAAATAAAATAA
AATAAAATAAAATAAAATAAACTTAAGATGTCCCTATAGTGAGTCGTATTAGACGTCAGGTGGCACTTTT
CGGGGAAATGTGCGCGGAACCCCTATTTGTTTATTTTTCTAAATACATTCAAATATGTATCCGCTCATGA
GACAATAACCCTGATAAATGCTTCAATAATATTGAAAAAGGAAGAGTATGAGTATTCAACATTTCCGTGT
CGCCCTTATTCCCTTTTTTGCGGCATTTTGCCTTCCTGTTTTTGCTCACCCAGAAACGCTGGTGAAAGTA
AAAGATGCTGAAGATCAGTTGGGTGCACGAGTGGGTTACATCGAACTGGATCTCAACAGCGGTAAGATCC
TTGAGAGTTTTCGCCCCGAAGAACGTTTTCCAATGATGAGCACTTTTAAAGTTCTGCTATGTGGCGCGGT
ATTATCCCGTATTGACGCCGGGCAAGAGCAACTCGGTCGCCGCATACACTATTCTCAGAATGACTTGGTT
GAGTACTCACCAGTCACAGAAAAGCATCTTACGGATGGCATGACAGTAAGAGAATTATGCAGTGCTGCCA
TAACCATGAGTGATAACACTGCGGCCAACTTACTTCTGACAACGATCGGAGGACCGAAGGAGCTAACCGC
