>Addgene plasmid #67109 | pCellFree_G03 SP2 | addgene partial sequence | sequence record 120712 | T7term 5'-GCTAGTTATTGCTCAGCGG-3'
CTTCCTTCCTGCAGGGTACCACGCGTACCCAACACACGGACACATGCACGAACACGCATGCAGAGAGATC
ATACATCATCTATAGAGAAGTACACGTAAAAGTAAGACTCGTCGTCTGCCAGCTACAACCGAGAAGGCGA
CGTGAAAGGAACAAGAAAGGAGGAGGAGGGCGGCCGCTTACACCACTTTGTACAAGAAAGTTGGGTACAA
GTTCTTCGTGACCAGGTGGGTCTTGTAATGCTTGGTGAGGTGGTCACTCCTCATGAAGCGCTTCTGACAC
TGGGCGCACTCGAAGCGTTTGTCCCCTGTGTGGGTGCGAGCATGCCGTTGGAGCTCGTCACTCCGTGTGA
ACCTCTTCCCACAGAAGAACCAGTTGCAGACAAAGGGCCGCTCGCCAGTGTGCAGGCGCACATGGGCACG
CAGCAAGGACGTCTTACGGAACGTCTTGCCACAGTCGGGGATGTGGCACACGTGCTTCTTCTTGCCCTGC
TCTCCAGACCTCTTCTCCCCATCCTTGCAGTTGGGACACGTGCAGGCCATGCGGCGCCGCTTCTCCCCGG
GCTGGGTCTCTCCGGCCAGGGCTTGTTCCATTTGCAGCTGGATCTGGGTGGGGCTCAGCCCACTGATGGT
CAGGTTGTTCCCAGAAACATTCTGCACTGTCAGCTGCTGCTGCCCGCCTGTGTTGGTGATGGTGACAGGC
ACGCCCTGGACCTGGACACCATTGATGTTGATGGTCTGCATTGCCTGGGCAGCTGCCGCCAACTGGGCTG
CATTCAGGCTGATGATGCTCCCGGCTGGGGCAATCTTTGGCAGGGGACGCTCTTTTCGGAGAATTGCAGC
TGAGTGCTTTTTGCTGGTCCCACTCAGATGGGGAGCACGGGATGCAGGGCTGCTACAGGTGGTGTTAGAG
GTGGCTGCAGCTGTTGCTGGGGGGCTGTCCTGGACAAGGACTGTCTGCACCTCACCGGAAGGCGTGCGGA
TGTAGACCTGAGTAGGTGTCGGCTCAGCTGCCTGGATCTGAAAGTTCTGGGAGGGCTTCTGGGGTACAGT
GGGGAGGGTGGCAAA
