>Addgene plasmid #67109 | pCellFree_G03 SP2 | addgene partial sequence | sequence record 120718 | EGFP-C 5'-CATGGTCCTGCTGGAGTTCGTG-3'
CTCTCGGCATGGACGAGCTATACAAGCTGGAGGTGCTCTTCCAGGGTCCGACAAGTTTGTACAAAAAAGT
TGGCATGGCTGCCACTGCTGCTGTGAGTCCCAGTGACTACCTGCAGCCTGCCGCCTCCACCACCCAGGAC
TCCCAGCCATCTCCCTTAGCCCTGCTTGCTGCAACATGTAGCAAAATTGGCCCTCCAGCAGTTGAAGCTG
CTGTGACACCTCCTGCTCCCCCACAGCCCACACCGCGGAAACTTGTCCCTATCAAACCTGCCCCTCTCCC
TCTCAGCCCCGGCAAGAATAGCTTTGGAATCTTGTCCTCCAAAGGAAATATACTTCAGATTCAGGGGTCA
CAACTGAGCGCCTCCTATCCTGGAGGGCAGCTGGTGTTCGCTATCCAGAATCCCACCATGATCAACAAAG
GGACCCGATCAAATGCCAATATCCAGTACCAGGCGGTCCCTCAGATTCAGGCAAGCAATTCCCAAACCAT
CCAAGTACAGCCCAATCTCACCAACCAGATCCAGATCATCCCTGGCACCAACCAAGCCATCATCACCCCC
TCACCGTCCAGTCACAAGCCTGTCCCCATCAAGCCAGCCCCCATCCAGAAGTCGAGTACGACCACCACCC
CCGTGCAGAGCGGGGCCAATGTGGTGAAGTTGACAGGTGGGGGCGGCAATGTGACGCTCACTCTGCCCGT
CAACAACCTCGTGAACGCCAGTGACACCGGGGCCCCTACTCAGCTCCTCACTGAAAGCCCCCCAACCCCG
CTGTCTAAGACTAACAAGAAAGCAAGGAAGAAGAGCCTTCCTGCCTCCCAGCCCCCTGTGGCTGTGGCTG
AGCAGGTGGAGACGGTGCTGATCGAGACCACCGCGGACAACATCATCCAGGCAGGAAATAACCTGCTCAT
TGTTCAGAGCCCTGGTGGGGGCCAGCCAGCTGTGGTCCAGCAGGTCCAGGTGGTGCCCCCCAAGGCCGAG
CAGCAGCAGGTGGTACAGATCCCCCAGCAGGCTCTGCGGGTGGTGCAGGCGGCATCTGCCACCCTCCCCA
CTGTACCCCAGAAGCCCTCCCAGAACTTTCAGATCCAGGCAGCTGAGCCGACACCTACTCAGGT
