>Addgene plasmid #67109 | pCellFree_G03 SP2 | addgene partial sequence | sequence record 120719 | T7term 5'-GCTAGTTATTGCTCAGCGG-3'
NNTNCTTCCTTCTGCAGGGGTACCACGCGNTACCCAACACACGGNACACATGCACGAACACGCATGCAGA
GAGATCATACATCATCTATAGAGAAGTACACGTAAAAGTAAGACTCGTCGTCTGCCAGCTACAACCGAGA
AGGCGACGTGAAAGGAACAAGAAAGGAGGAGGAGGGCGGCCGCTTACACCACTTTGTACAAGAAAGTTGG
GTACAAGTTCTTCGTGACCAGGTGGGTCTTGTAATGCTTGGTGAGGTGGTCACTCCTCATGAAGCGCTTC
TGACACTGGGCGCACTCGAAGCGTTTGTCCCCTGTGTGGGTGCGAGCATGCCGTTGGAGCTCGTCACTCC
GTGTGAACCTCTTCCCACAGAAGAACCAGTTGCAGACAAAGGGCCGCTCGCCAGTGTGCAGGCGCACATG
GGCACGCAGCAAGGACGTCTTACGGAACGTCTTGCCACAGTCGGGGATGTGGCACACGTGCTTCTTCTTG
CCCTGCTCTCCAGACCTCTTCTCCCCATCCTTGCAGTTGGGACACGTGCAGGCCATGCGGCGCCGCTTCT
CCCCGGGCTGGGTCTCTCCGGCCAGGGCTTGTTCCATTTGCAGCTGGATCTGGGTGGGGCTCAGCCCACT
GATGGTCAGGTTGTTCCCAGAAACATTCTGCACTGTCAGCTGCTGCTGCCCGCCTGTGTTGGTGATGGTG
ACAGGCACGCCCTGGACCTGGACACCATTGATGTTGATGGTCTGCATTGCCTGGGCAGCTGCCGCCAACT
GGGCTGCATTCAGGCTGATGATGCTCCCGGCTGGGGCAATCTTTGGCAGGGGACGCTCTTTTCGGAGAAT
TGCAGCTGAGTGCTTTTTGCTGGTCCCACTCAGATGGGGAGCACGGGATGCAGGGCTGCTACAGGTGGTG
TTAGAGGTGGCTGCAGCTGTTGCTGGGGGGCTGTCCTGGACAAGGACTGTCTGCACCTCACCGGAAGGCG
TGCGGATGTAGACCTGAGTAGGTGTCGGCTCAGCTGCCTGGATCTGAAAGTTCTGGGAGGGCTTCTGGGG
TACAGTGGGGAGGGTGGCAGATGCCGCCTGC
